Addgene plasmid #13472: pWay21-MKP-1DCH2AB
Depositing lab: Anton Bennett. Depositing organization: Yale University. Publication: The noncatalytic amino terminus of mitogen-activated protein kinase phosphatase 1 directs nuclear targeting and serum response element transcriptional regulation. Wu JJ, Zhang L, Bennett AM. Mol Cell Biol. 2005 Jun . 25(11):4792-803. 10.1128/MCB.25.11.4792-4803.2005 PubMed 15899879.
Backbone
  Vector backbone: pWay21 EGFP
  Backbone size w/o insert (bp): 5800
  Vector type: Mammalian Expression
Growth in bacteria
  Bacterial resistance: Ampicillin, 100 μg/mL
  Growth temperature: 37°C
  Growth strain: DH5alpha
  Copy number: Unknown
Gene/Insert
  Gene/Insert name: MKP-1DCH2AB (alt name: MKP-1)
  Species: M. musculus (mouse)
  Insert size (bp): 700
  Mutation: Deletion of MKP-1 CH2AB; contains aa 137-367
  GenBank ID: NM_013642
  Entrez Gene: Dusp1 (a.k.a. 3CH134, MKP1, Ptpn16, erp, mkp-1)
  Tag / fusion protein: EGFP (N terminal on backbone)
  Cloning method: Restriction Enzyme; 5′ cloning site Sma I (not destroyed); 3′ cloning site Xho I (not destroyed)
  Sequencing primers: 5′ EGFP-C
Terms and licenses: Academic/Nonprofit Terms; Industry Terms: Not Available to Industry
How to cite: pWay21-MKP-1DCH2AB was a gift from Anton Bennett (Addgene plasmid # 13472 ; http://n2t.net/addgene:13472 ; RRID:Addgene_13472)
