[The description below was written by a language model from this plasmid's Addgene catalogue record.]
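Description:
pWay21-MKP-1DCH2AB is a mammalian expression plasmid built on the pWay21 EGFP backbone (about 5.8 kb without insert). It is propagated in E. coli under ampicillin selection. The record gives no feature table. It does not state the promoter driving expression, the origin of replication, the polyadenylation signal, or any mammalian selection marker, and the copy number is listed as unknown.

The payload is a roughly 700 bp fragment of mouse Dusp1, which encodes MAP kinase phosphatase 1 (MKP-1). It was cloned between SmaI and XhoI sites, both of which remain intact. The insert is a truncation mutant that lacks the CH2A and CH2B (Cdc25-homology) regions of the noncatalytic amino terminus. It retains residues 137–367, the carboxy-terminal portion of the protein that contains the dual-specificity phosphatase catalytic domain. EGFP supplied by the backbone is fused to the N terminus of this fragment, so the product is an EGFP–MKP-1 deletion fusion that can be followed by fluorescence in transfected cells.

The associated study examined how the noncatalytic amino terminus of MKP-1 directs nuclear targeting and regulates serum response element-driven transcription. In that context, the construct most plausibly serves as a deletion variant for comparison with full-length EGFP-tagged MKP-1. Such a comparison would test whether loss of the CH2A/B regions changes subcellular localisation and the downstream transcriptional effects of the phosphatase in mammalian cells.
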