>Addgene plasmid #13472 | pWay21-MKP-1DCH2AB | addgene partial sequence | sequence record 19893 | EGFP-C 5'-CATGGTCCTGCTGGAGTTCGTG-3'
CCNCGGGACTCTGGCAGGAGAGCTGTACAAGGGTGGCGGGCCCGGGGAGCTGTGCAGCAAACAGTCCACC
CCCACGGGGCTCAGCCTCCCCCTGAGTACTAGTGTGCCTGACAGTGCAGAATCCGGATGCAGCTCCTGTA
GTACCCCTCTCTACGATCAGGGGGGCCCAGTGGAGATCCTGTCCTTCCTGTACCTGGGCAGTGCCTATCA
CGCTTCTCGGAAGGATATGCTTGACGCCTTGGGCATCACCGCCTTGATCAACGTCTCAGCCAATTGTCCT
AACCACTTTGAGGGTCACTACCAGTACAAGAGCATCCCTGTGGAGGACAACCACAAGGCAGACATCAGCT
CCTGGTTCAACGAGGCTATTGACTTCATAGACTCCATCAAGGATGCTGGAGGGAGAGTGTTTGTTCATTG
CCAGGCCGGCATCTCCCGGTCAGCCACCATCTGCCTTGCTTACCTCATGAGGACTAACCGGGTAAAGCTG
GACGAGGCCTTTGAGTTTGTGAAGCAGAGGCGGAGTATCATCTCCCCGAACTTCAGCTTCATGGGCCAGC
TGCTGCAGTTTGAGTCCCAAGTGCTAGCCCCTCACTGCTCTGCTGAAGCTGGGAGCCCCGNGNNNTGTTT
GTGNCGGGGNCACAATAAACATTATTCTTCTGCNCCCAAAGCNNNNANNNNNNNNNNATGCCTNANTACT
AAACCCTCCNCTTCNAAANACNCCATTAAGNCNTANGCCNAACCCNGGGTTTTTNCNCTTTNTCCCCNTN
TTTNCNCCGGCTCTGCTGAGCNTCNTNCTCAAAGGATNCNTNNAANTTTGGG
